Addgene plasmid #23765: pDONR223-PRKCH
Depositing lab: William Hahn & David Root. Depositing organization: Dana-Farber Cancer Institute. Publication: COT drives resistance to RAF inhibition through MAP kinase pathway reactivation. Johannessen CM, Boehm JS, Kim SY, Thomas SR, Wardwell L, Johnson LA, Emery CM, Stransky N, Cogdill AP, Barretina J, Caponigro G, Hieronymus H, Murray RR, Salehi-Ashtiani K, Hill DE, Vidal M, Zhao JJ, Yang X, Alkan O, Kim S, Harris JL, Wilson CJ, Myer VE, Finan PM, Root DE, Roberts TM, Golub T, Flaherty KT, Dummer R, Weber BL, Sellers WR, Schlegel R, Wargo JA, Hahn WC, Garraway LA. Nature. 2010 Dec 16;468(7326):968-72. doi: 10.1038/nature09627 PubMed 21107320.
Backbone
  Vector backbone: pDONR223
  Backbone manufacturer: Invitrogen
  Backbone size w/o insert (bp): 5005
  Vector type: Gateway Donor vector
Growth in bacteria
  Bacterial resistance: Spectinomycin, 50 μg/mL
  Growth temperature: 37°C
  Growth strain: DH5alpha
  Copy number: High Copy
Gene/Insert
  Gene/Insert name: PRKCH (alt name: protein kinase C, eta)
  Species: H. sapiens (human)
  Insert size (bp): 2052
  Entrez Gene: PRKCH (a.k.a. PKC-L, PKCL, PRKCL, nPKC-eta)
  Cloning method: Gateway Cloning
  Sequencing primers: 5′ M13pUC-fwd; 3′ M13rev
Terms and licenses: Academic/Nonprofit Terms; Industry Terms: Not Available to Industry
Depositor comments: The ORF has no Stop codon. This design enables easy recombination into a destination vector to add an epitope tag of choice and Stop codon to the ORF. Do NOT use this plasmid directly for transfections. A set of 4 custom lentiviral vectors is available ( pLX301 (http://www.addgene.org/25895/) , pLX302 (http://www.addgene.org/25896/) , pLX303 (http://www.addgene.org/25897/) , pLX304 (http://www.addgene.org/25890/) ) to be used to express these ORFs in mammalian cells. These plasmids are not included in the kit and must be ordered separately.
How to cite: pDONR223-PRKCH was a gift from William Hahn & David Root (Addgene plasmid # 23765 ; http://n2t.net/addgene:23765 ; RRID:Addgene_23765)
