[The description below was written by a language model from this plasmid's Addgene catalogue record.]
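Description:
pDONR223-PRKCH is a Gateway entry clone built in the pDONR223 donor vector backbone (Invitrogen; about 5 kb without insert). It carries the human PRKCH open reading frame, which encodes protein kinase C eta, a member of the novel PKC subfamily also known as PKC-L or nPKC-eta. The insert is roughly 2.05 kb and was introduced by Gateway recombination cloning. In a clone of this type the ORF is expected to be flanked by attL recombination sites, although no feature table is provided to confirm the exact elements. The plasmid is maintained in E. coli as a high-copy construct under spectinomycin selection. M13 forward and reverse priming sites on either side of the insert are used for sequence verification.

The ORF has no stop codon. This lets it be transferred by an LR reaction into a destination vector that supplies a C-terminal epitope tag and a stop codon in frame. The record describes no promoter driving PRKCH expression in mammalian cells, and the depositors state explicitly that the plasmid should not be transfected directly. It is a shuttle and storage clone, not an expression vector. For mammalian expression, the depositors point to a companion set of lentiviral Gateway destination vectors (the pLX301–pLX304 series), which are distributed separately. The clone belongs to a human kinase ORF collection. The associated publication used such ORFs in a gain-of-function study of resistance to RAF inhibition through MAP kinase pathway reactivation.
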