>Addgene plasmid #23765 | pDONR223-PRKCH | depositor partial sequence | sequence record 10883 | Author sequence
ATGTCGTCTGGCACCATGAAGTTCAATGGCTATTTGAGGGTCCGCATCGGTGAGGCAGTGGGGCTGCAGC
CCACCCGCTGGTCCCTGCGCCACTCGCTCTTCAAGAAGGGCCACCAGCTGCTGGACCCCTATCTGACGGT
GAGCGTGGACCAGGTGCGCGTGGGCCAGACCAGCACCAAGCAGAAGACCAACAAACCCACGTACAACGAG
GAGTTTTGCGCTAACGTCACCGACGGCGGCCACCTCGAGTTGGCCGTCTTCCACGAGACGCCCCTGGGCT
ACGACCACTTCGTGGCCAACTGCACCCTGCAGTTCCAGGAGCTGCTGCGCACGACCGGCGCCTCGGACAC
CTTCGAGGGTTGGGTGGATCTCGAGCCAGAGGGGAAAGTATTCGTGGTAATAACCCTTACCGGGAGTTTC
ACTGAAGCTACTCTCCAGAGAGACCGGATCTTCAAACATTTTACCAGGAAGCGCCAAAGGGCTATGCGAA
GGCGAGTCCACCAGATCAATGGACACAAGTTCATGGCCACGTATCTGAGGCAGCCCACCTACTGCTCTCA
CTGCAGGGAGTTTATCTGGGGAGTGTTTGGGAAACAGGGTTATCAGTGCCAAGTGTGCACCTGTGTCGTC
CATAAACGCTGCCATCATCTAATTGTTACAGCCTGTACTTGCCAAAACAATATTAACAAAGTGGATTCAA
AGATTGCAGAACAGAGGTTCGGGATCAACATCCCACACAAGTTCAGCATCCACAACTACAAAGTGCCAAC
ATTCTGCGATCACTGTGGCTCACTGCTCTGGGGAATAATGCGACAAGGACTTCAGTGTAAAATATGTAAA
ATGAATGTGCATATTCGATGTCAAGCGAACGTGGCCCCTAACTGTGGGGTAAATGCGGTGGAACTTGCCA
AGACCCTGGCAGGGATGGGTCTCCAACCCGGAAATATTTCTCCAACCTCGAAACTCGTTTCCAGATCGAC
CCTAAGACGACAGGGAAAGGAGAGCAGCAAAGAAGGAAATGGGATTGGGGTTAATTCTTCCAACCGACTT
GGTATCGACAACTTTGAGTTCATCCGAGTGTTGGGGAAGGGGAGTTTTGGGAAGGTGATGCTTGCAAGAG
TAAAAGAAACAGGAGACCTCTATGCTGTGAAGGTGCTGAAGAAGGACGTGATTCTGCAGGATGATGATGT
GGAATGCACCATGACCGAGAAAAGGATCCTGTCTCTGGCCCGCAATCACCCCTTCCTCACTCAGTTGTTC
TGCTGCTTTCAGACCCCCGATCGTCTGTTTTTTGTGATGGAGTTTGTGAATGGGGGTGACTTGATGTTCC
ACATTCAGAAGTCTCGTCGTTTTGATGAAGCACGAGCTCGCTTCTATGCTGCAGAAATCATTTCGGCTCT
CATGTTCCTCCATGATAAAGGAATCATCTATAGAGATCTGAAACTGGACAATGTCCTGTTGGACCACGAG
GGTCACTGTAAACTGGCAGACTTCGGAATGTGCAAGGAGGGGATTTGCAATGGTGTCACCACGGCCACAT
TCTGTGGCACGCCAGACTATATCGCTCCAGAGATCCTCCAGGAAATGCTGTACGGGCCTGCAGTAGACTG
GTGGGCAATGGGCGTGTTGCTCTATGAGATGCTCTGTGGTCACGCGCCTTTTGAGGCAGAGAATGAAGAT
GACCTCTTTGAGGCCATACTGAATGATGAGGTGGTCTACCCTACCTGGCTCCATGAAGATGCCACAGGGA
TCCTAAAATCTTTCATGACCAAGAACCCCACCATGCGCTTGGGCAGCCTGACTCAGGGAGGCGAGCACGC
CATCTTGAGACATCCTTTTTTTAAGGAAATCGACTGGGCCCAGCTGAACCATCGCCAAATAGAACCGCCT
TTCAGACCCAGAATCAAATCCCGAGAAGATGTCAGTAATTTTGACCCTGACTTCATAAAGGAAGAGCCAG
TTTTAACTCCAATTGATGAGGGACATCTTCCAATGATTAACCAGGATGAGTTTAGAAACTTTTCCTATGT
GTCTCCAGAATTGCAACCATAG
