>Addgene plasmid #23765 | pDONR223-PRKCH | addgene partial sequence | sequence record 29596 | 23765 with M13pUc-fwd
GGCCCAATAATGATTTTATTTTGACTGATAGTGACCTGTTCGTTGCAACAAATTGATGAGCAATGCTTTT
TTATAATGCCAACTTTGTACTAAAAAGTTGGCATGTCGTCTGGCACCATGAAGTTCAATGGCTATTTGAG
GGTCCGCATCGGTGAGGCAGTGGGGCTGCAGCCCACCCGCTGGTCCCTGCGCCACTCGCTCTTCAAGAAG
GGCCACCAGCTGCTGGACCCCTATCTGACGGTGAGCGTGGACCAGGTGCGCGTGGGCCAGACCAGCACCA
AGCAGAAGACCAACAAACCCACGTACAACGAGGAGTTTTGCGCTAACGTCACCGACGGCGGCCACCTCGA
GTTGGCCGTCTTCCACGAGACGCCCCTGGGCTACGACCACTTCGTGGCCAACTGCACCCTGCAGTTCCAG
GAGCTGCTGCGCACGACCGGCGCCTCGGACACCTTCGAGGGTTGGGTGGATCTCGAGCCAGAGGGGAAAG
TATTCGTGGTAATAACCCTTACCGGGAGTTTCACTGAAGCTACTCTCCAGAGAGACCGGATCTTCAAACA
TTTTACCAGGAAGCGCCAAAGGGCTATGCGAAGGCGAGTCCACCAGATCAATGGACACAAGTTCATGGCC
ACGTATCTGA
